>Addgene plasmid #166801 | pcDNA3.1 LIC 6A FLAG-TEV-DPP9S S730A | addgene full sequence | sequence record 328351 | Addgene NGS Result
GACGGATCGGGAGATCTCCCGATCCCCTATGGTGCACTCTCAGTACAATCTGCTCTGATGCCGCATAGTT
AAGCCAGTATCTGCTCCCTGCTTGTGTGTTGGAGGTCGCTGAGTAGTGCGCGAGCAAAATTTAAGCTACA
ACAAGGCAAGGCTTGACCGACAATTGCATGAAGAATCTGCTTAGGGTTAGGCGTTTTGCGCTGCTTCGCG
ATGTACGGGCCAGATATACGCGTTGACATTGATTATTGACTAGTTATTAATAGTAATCAATTACGGGGTC
ATTAGTTCATAGCCCATATATGGAGTTCCGCGTTACATAACTTACGGTAAATGGCCCGCCTGGCTGACCG
CCCAACGACCCCCGCCCATTGACGTCAATAATGACGTATGTTCCCATAGTAACGCCAATAGGGACTTTCC
ATTGACGTCAATGGGTGGAGTATTTACGGTAAACTGCCCACTTGGCAGTACATCAAGTGTATCATATGCC
AAGTACGCCCCCTATTGACGTCAATGACGGTAAATGGCCCGCCTGGCATTATGCCCAGTACATGACCTTA
TGGGACTTTCCTACTTGGCAGTACATCTACGTATTAGTCATCGCTATTACCATGGTGATGCGGTTTTGGC
AGTACATCAATGGGCGTGGATAGCGGTTTGACTCACGGGGATTTCCAAGTCTCCACCCCATTGACGTCAA
TGGGAGTTTGTTTTGGCACCAAAATCAACGGGACTTTCCAAAATGTCGTAACAACTCCGCCCCATTGACG
CAAATGGGCGGTAGGCGTGTACGGTGGGAGGTCTATATAAGCAGAGCTCTCTGGCTAACTAGAGAACCCA
CTGCTTACTGGCTTATCGAAATTAATACGACTCACTATAGGGAGACCCAAGCTTGGTACCGAGCTCGGAT
CCCTACTTCCAATCCAATGCCACCATGGATATCGACTACAAGGACGATGACGACAAGGATTACGATATCC
CAACGACCGAAAACCTGTATTTTCAGGGCGCCATGGGATCCATGGCCACCACCGGGACCCCAACGGCCGA
CCGAGGCGACGCAGCCGCCACAGATGACCCGGCCGCCCGCTTCCAGGTGCAGAAGCACTCGTGGGACGGG
CTCCGGAGCATCATCCACGGCAGCCGCAAGTACTCGGGCCTCATTGTCAACAAGGCGCCCCACGACTTCC
AGTTTGTGCAGAAGACGGATGAGTCTGGGCCCCACTCCCACCGCCTCTACTACCTGGGAATGCCATATGG
CAGCCGAGAGAACTCCCTCCTCTACTCTGAGATTCCCAAGAAGGTCCGGAAAGAGGCTCTGCTGCTCCTG
TCCTGGAAGCAGATGCTGGATCATTTCCAGGCCACGCCCCACCATGGGGTCTACTCTCGGGAGGAGGAGC
TGCTGAGGGAGCGGAAACGCCTGGGGGTCTTCGGCATCACCTCCTACGACTTCCACAGCGAGAGTGGCCT
CTTCCTCTTCCAGGCCAGCAACAGCCTCTTCCACTGCCGCGACGGCGGCAAGAACGGCTTCATGGTGTCC
CCTATGAAACCGCTGGAAATCAAGACCCAGTGCTCAGGGCCCCGGATGGACCCCAAAATCTGCCCTGCCG
ACCCTGCCTTCTTCTCCTTCATCAATAACAGCGACCTGTGGGTGGCCAACATCGAGACAGGCGAGGAGCG
GCGGCTGACCTTCTGCCACCAAGGTTTATCCAATGTCCTGGATGACCCCAAGTCTGCGGGTGTGGCCACC
TTCGTCATACAGGAAGAGTTCGACCGCTTCACTGGGTACTGGTGGTGCCCCACAGCCTCCTGGGAAGGTT
CAGAGGGCCTCAAGACGCTGCGAATCCTGTATGAGGAAGTCGATGAGTCCGAGGTGGAGGTCATTCACGT
CCCCTCTCCTGCGCTAGAAGAAAGGAAGACGGACTCGTATCGGTACCCCAGGACAGGCAGCAAGAATCCC
AAGATTGCCTTGAAACTGGCTGAGTTCCAGACTGACAGCCAGGGCAAGATCGTCTCGACCCAGGAGAAGG
AGCTGGTGCAGCCCTTCAGCTCGCTGTTCCCGAAGGTGGAGTACATCGCCAGGGCCGGGTGGACCCGGGA
TGGCAAATACGCCTGGGCCATGTTCCTGGACCGGCCCCAGCAGTGGCTCCAGCTCGTCCTCCTCCCCCCG
GCCCTGTTCATCCCGAGCACAGAGAATGAGGAGCAGCGGCTAGCCTCTGCCAGAGCTGTCCCCAGGAATG
TCCAGCCGTATGTGGTGTACGAGGAGGTCACCAACGTCTGGATCAATGTTCATGACATCTTCTATCCCTT
CCCCCAATCAGAGGGAGAGGACGAGCTCTGCTTTCTCCGCGCCAATGAATGCAAGACCGGCTTCTGCCAT
TTGTACAAAGTCACCGCCGTTTTAAAATCCCAGGGCTACGATTGGAGTGAGCCCTTCAGCCCCGGGGAAG
ATGAATTTAAGTGCCCCATTAAGGAAGAGATTGCTCTGACCAGCGGTGAATGGGAGGTTTTGGCGAGGCA
CGGCTCCAAGATCTGGGTCAATGAGGAGACCAAGCTGGTGTACTTCCAGGGCACCAAGGACACGCCGCTG
GAGCACCACCTCTACGTGGTCAGCTATGAGGCGGCCGGCGAGATCGTACGCCTCACCACGCCCGGCTTCT
CCCATAGCTGCTCCATGAGCCAGAACTTCGACATGTTCGTCAGCCACTACAGCAGCGTGAGCACGCCGCC
CTGCGTGCACGTCTACAAGCTGAGCGGCCCCGACGACGACCCCCTGCACAAGCAGCCCCGCTTCTGGGCT
AGCATGATGGAGGCAGCCAGCTGCCCCCCGGATTATGTTCCTCCAGAGATCTTCCATTTCCACACGCGCT
CGGATGTGCGGCTCTACGGCATGATCTACAAGCCCCACGCCTTGCAGCCAGGGAAGAAGCACCCCACCGT
CCTCTTTGTATATGGAGGCCCCCAGGTGCAGCTGGTGAATAACTCCTTCAAAGGCATCAAGTACTTGCGG
CTCAACACACTGGCCTCCCTGGGCTACGCCGTGGTTGTGATTGACGGCAGGGGCTCCTGTCAGCGAGGGC
TTCGGTTCGAAGGGGCCCTGAAAAACCAAATGGGCCAGGTGGAGATCGAGGACCAGGTGGAGGGCCTGCA
GTTCGTGGCCGAGAAGTATGGCTTCATCGACCTGAGCCGAGTTGCCATCCATGGCTGGGCCTACGGGGGC
TTCCTCTCGCTCATGGGGCTAATCCACAAGCCCCAGGTGTTCAAGGTGGCCATCGCGGGTGCCCCGGTCA
CCGTCTGGATGGCCTACGACACAGGGTACACTGAGCGCTACATGGACGTCCCTGAGAACAACCAGCACGG
CTATGAGGCGGGTTCCGTGGCCCTGCACGTGGAGAAGCTGCCCAATGAGCCCAACCGCTTGCTTATCCTC
CACGGCTTCCTGGACGAAAACGTGCACTTTTTCCACACAAACTTCCTCGTCTCCCAACTGATCCGAGCAG
GGAAACCTTACCAGCTCCAGATCTACCCCAACGAGAGACACAGTATTCGCTGCCCCGAGTCGGGCGAGCA
CTATGAAGTCACGTTGCTGCACTTTCTACAGGAATACCTCTAGTAATAACATTGGAAGTGGATAATCTAG
AGGGCCCTATTCTATAGTGTCACCTAAATGCTAGAGCTCGCTGATCAGCCTCGACTGTGCCTTCTAGTTG
CCAGCCATCTGTTGTTTGCCCCTCCCCCGTGCCTTCCTTGACCCTGGAAGGTGCCACTCCCACTGTCCTT
TCCTAATAAAATGAGGAAATTGCATCGCATTGTCTGAGTAGGTGTCATTCTATTCTGGGGGGTGGGGTGG
GGCAGGACAGCAAGGGGGAGGATTGGGAAGACAATAGCAGGCATGCTGGGGATGCGGTGGGCTCTATGGC
TTCTGAGGCGGAAAGAACCAGCTGGGGCTCTAGGGGGTATCCCC
[124 nt withheld, positions 3965-4088]
C
[91 nt withheld, positions 4090-4180]
A
[49 nt withheld, positions 4182-4230]
CCTTTGACGTTGGAGTCCACGTTCTTT
[37 nt withheld, positions 4258-4294]
ACCCTATCTCGGTCTATTCTTTTGATTTATAAGGGATTTTGCCGATTTCGGCCTATTGGTTAAAAAATGA
GCTGATTTAACAAAAATTTAACGCGAATTAATTCTGTGGAATGTGTGTCAGTTAGGGTGTGGAAAGTCCC
CAGGCTCCCCAGCAGGCAGAAGTATGCAAAGCATGCATCTCAATTAGTCAGCAACCAGGTGTGGAAAGTC
CCCAGGCTCCCCAGCAGGCAGAAGTATGCAAAGCATGCATCTCAATTAGTCAGCAACCATAGTCCCGCCC
CTAACTCCGCCCATCCCGCCCCTAACTCCGCCCAGTTCCGCCCATTCTCCGCCCCATGGCTGACTAATTT
TTTTTATTTATGCAGAGGCCGAGGCCGCCTCTGCCTCTGAGCTATTCCAGAAGTAGTGAGGAGGCTTTTT
TGGAGGCCTAGGCTTTTGCAAAAAGCTCCCGGGAGCTTGTATATCCATTTTCGGATCTGATCAAGAGACA
GGATGAGGATCGTTTCGCATGATTGAACAAGATGGATTGCACGCAGGTTCTCCGGCCGCTTGGGTGGAGA
GGCTATTCGGCTATGACTGGGCACAACAGACAATCGGCTGCTCTGATGCCGCCGTGTTCCGGCTGTCAGC
GCAGGGGCGCCCGGTTCTTTTTGTCAAGACCGACCTGTCCGGTGCCCTGAATGAACTGCAGGACGAGGCA
GCGCGGCTATCGTGGCTGGCCACGACGGGCGTTCCTTGCGCAGCTGTGCTCGACGTTGTCACTGAAGCGG
GAAGGGACTGGCTGCTATTGGGCGAAGTGCCGGGGCAGGATCTCCTGTCATCTCACCTTGCTCCTGCCGA
GAAAGTATCCATCATGGCTGATGCAATGCGGCGGCTGCATACGCTTGATCCGGCTACCTGCCCATTCGAC
CACCAAGCGAAACATCGCATCGAGCGAGCACGTACTCGGATGGAAGCCGGTCTTGTCGATCAGGATGATC
TGGACGAAGAGCATCAGGGGCTCGCGCCAGCCGAACTGTTCGCCAGGCTCAAGGCGCGCATGCCCGACGG
CGAGGATCTCGTCGTGACCCATGGCGATGCCTGCTTGCCGAATATCATGGTGGAAAATGGCCGCTTTTCT
GGATTCATCGACTGTGGCCGGCTGGGTGTGGCGGACCGCTATCAGGACATAGCGTTGGCTACCCGTGATA
TTGCTGAAGAGCTTGGCGGCGAATGGGCTGACCGCTTCCTCGTGCTTTACGGTATCGCCGCTCCCGATTC
GCAGCGCATCGCCTTCTATCGCCTTCTTGACGAGTTCTTCTGAGCGGGACTCTGGGGTTCGAAATGACCG
ACCAAGCGACGCCCAACCTGCCATCACGAGATTTCGATTCCACCGCCGCCTTCTATGAAAGGTTGGGCTT
CGGAATCGTTTTCCGGGACGCCGGCTGGATGATCCTCCAGCGCGGGGATCTCATGCTGGAGTTCTTCGCC
CACCCCAACTTGTTTATTGCAGCTTATAATGGTTACAAATAAAGCAATAGCATCACAAATTTCACAAATA
AAGCATTTTTTTCACTGCATTCTAGTTGTGGTTTGTCCAAACTCATCAATGTATCTTATCATGTCTGTAT
ACCGTCGACCTCTAGCTAGAGCTTGGCGTAATCATGGTCATAGCTGTTTCCTGTGTGAAATTGTTATCCG
CTCACAATTCCACACAACATACGAGCCGGAAGCATAAAGTGTAAAGCCTGGGGTGCCTAATGAGTGAGCT
AACTCACATTAATTGCGTTGCGCTCACTGCCCGCTTTCCAGTCGGGAAACCTGTCGTGCCAGCTGCATTA
ATGAATCGGCCAACGCGCGGGGAGAGGCGGTTTGCGTATTGGGCGCTCTTCCGCTTCCTCGCTCACTGAC
TCGCTGCGCTCGGTCGTTCGGCTGCGGCGAGCGGTATCAGCTCACTCAAAGGCGGTAATACGGTTATCCA
CAGAATCAGGGGATAACGCAGGAAAGAACATGTGAGCAAAAGGCCAGCAAAAGGCCAGGAACCGTAAAAA
GGCCGCGTTGCTGGCGTTTTTCCATAGGCTCCGCCCCCCTGACGAGCATCACAAAAATCGACGCTCAAGT
CAGAGGTGGCGAAACCCGACAGGACTATAAAGATACCAGGCGTTTCCCCCTGGAAGCTCCCTCGTGCGCT
CTCCTGTTCCGACCCTGCCGCTTACCGGATACCTGTCCGCCTTTCTCCCTTCGGGAAGCGTGGCGCTTTC
TCATAGCTCACGCTGTAGGTATCTCAGTTCGGTGTAGGTCGTTCGCTCCAAGCTGGGCTGTGTGCACGAA
CCCCCCGTTCAGCCCGACCGCTGCGCCTTATCCGGTAACTATCGTCTTGAGTCCAACCCGGTAAGACACG
ACTTATCGCCACTGGCAGCAGCCACTGGTAACAGGATTAGCAGAGCGAGGTATGTAGGCGGTGCTACAGA
GTTCTTGAAGTGGTGGCCTAACTACGGCTACACTAGAAGAACAGTATTTGGTATCTGCGCTCTGCTGAAG
CCAGTTACCTTCGGAAAAAGAGTTGGTAGCTCTTGATCCGGCAAACAAACCACCGCTGGTAGCGGTGGTT
TTTTTGTTTGCAAGCAGCAGATTACGCGCAGAAAAAAAGGATCTCAAGAAGATCCTTTGATCTTTTCTAC
GGGGTCTGACGCTCAGTGGAACGAAAACTCACGTTAAGGGATTTTGGTCATGAGATTATCAAAAAGGATC
TTCACCTAGATCCTTTTAAATTAAAAATGAAGTTTTAAATCAATCTAAAGTATATATGAGTAAACTTGGT
CTGACAGTTACCAATGCTTAATCAGTGAGGCACCTATCTCAGCGATCTGTCTATTTCGTTCATCCATAGT
TGCCTGACTCCCCGTCGTGTAGATAACTACGATACGGGAGGGCTTACCATCTGGCCCCAGTGCTGCAATG
ATACCGCGAGACCCACGCTCACCGGCTCCAGATTTATCAGCAATAAACCAGCCAGCCGGAAGGGCCGAGC
GCAGAAGTGGTCCTGCAACTTTATCCGCCTCCATCCAGTCTATTAATTGTTGCCGGGAAGCTAGAGTAAG
TAGTTCGCCAGTTAATAGTTTGCGCAACGTTGTTGCCATTGCTACAGGCATCGTGGTGTCACGCTCGTCG
TTTGGTATGGCTTCATTCAGCTCCGGTTCCCAACGATCAAGGCGAGTTACATGATCCCCCATGTTGTGCA
AAAAAGCGGTTAGCTCCTTCGGTCCTCCGATCGTTGTCAGAAGTAAGTTGGCCGCAGTGTTATCACTCAT
GGTTATGGCAGCACTGCATAATTCTCTTACTGTCATGCCATCCGTAAGATGCTTTTCTGTGACTGGTGAG
TACTCAACCAAGTCATTCTGAGAATAGTGTATGCGGCGACCGAGTTGCTCTTGCCCGGCGTCAATACGGG
ATAATACCGCGCCACATAGCAGAACTTTAAAAGTGCTCATCATTGGAAAACGTTCTTCGGGGCGAAAACT
CTCAAGGATCTTACCGCTGTTGAGATCCAGTTCGATGTAACCCACTCGTGCACCCAACTGATCTTCAGCA
TCTTTTACTTTCACCAGCGTTTCTGGGTGAGCAAAAACAGGAAGGCAAAATGCCGCAAAAAAGGGAATAA
GGGCGACACGGAAATGTTGAATACTCATACTCTTCCTTTTTCATTATTATTGAAGCATTTATCAGGGTTA
TTGTCTCATGAGCGGATACATATTTGAATGTATTTAGAAAAATAAACAAATAGGGGTTCCGCGCACATTT
CCCCGAAAAGTGCCACCTGACGTC
Features (pLannotate 1.2.2; 22 found; start..end, strand, type, name):
     28..80      -  misc_feature   bom (fragment): basis of mobility region from pBR322
    235..614     +  enhancer       CMV enhancer: human cytomegalovirus immediate early enhancer
    615..818     +  promoter       CMV promoter: human cytomegalovirus (CMV) immediate early promoter
    814..847     +  LTR            5' LTR (truncated) (fragment): truncated 5' long terminal repeat (LTR) from HIV-1
    863..881     +  promoter       T7 promoter: promoter for bacteriophage T7 RNA polymerase
    989..1009    +  CDS            TEV site: tobacco etch virus (TEV) protease recognition and cleavage site
   1022..3610    +  CDS            DPP9: DPP9_HUMAN - Also known as DPRP2. Experimental evidence at protein level: Swiss-Prot protein existence level 1. Dipeptidyl peptidase that cleaves off N-terminal dipeptides from proteins having a Pro or Ala residue at position 2 (PubMed:12662155, PubMed:16475979, PubMed:19667070, PubMed:30291141, PubMed:29382749). Acts as an inhibitor of caspase-1-dependent monocyte and macrophage pyroptosis: inhibits pyroptosis by preventing activation of NLRP1 and CARD8 via an unknown mechanism (PubMed:27820798, PubMed:30291141, PubMed:29967349, PubMed:31525884, PubMed:32796818). From Homo sapiens (Human).
   3651..3669    -  promoter       SP6 promoter: promoter for bacteriophage SP6 RNA polymerase
   3695..3919    +  polyA_signal   bGH poly(A) signal: bovine growth hormone polyadenylation signal
   3923..3944    +  promoter       SV40 promoter (fragment): SV40 enhancer and early promoter
   3965..4393    +  rep_origin     f1 ori (sequence partly withheld): f1 bacteriophage origin of replication; arrow indicates direction of (+) strand synthesis
   4407..4736    +  promoter       SV40 promoter: SV40 enhancer and early promoter
   4803..5594    +  CDS            neo: KKA2_KLEPN - Also known as kan, nptII. Experimental evidence at protein level: Swiss-Prot protein existence level 1. Resistance to kanamycin, neomycin, paromomycin, ribostamycin, butirosin and gentamicin B. From Klebsiella pneumoniae.
   5618..5776    +  CDS            ble (fragment): BLE_KLEPN - Experimental evidence at protein level: Swiss-Prot protein existence level 1. Binding protein with a strong affinity to the bleomycin family of antibiotics. Binds to CL990; an antimitotic-antibiotic compound. From Klebsiella pneumoniae.
   5771..5892    +  polyA_signal   SV40 poly(A) signal: SV40 polyadenylation signal
   5965..5981    -  protein_bind   lac operator: The lac repressor binds to the lac operator to inhibit transcription in E. coli. This inhibition can be relieved by adding lactose or isopropyl-β-D-thiogalactopyranoside (IPTG). lac repressor encoded by lacI
   5989..6019    -  promoter       lac promoter: promoter for the E. coli lac operon
   6034..6055    -  protein_bind   CAP binding site: CAP binding activates transcription in the presence of cAMP. E. coli catabolite activator protein
   6068..6160    -  CDS            lacI (fragment): lac repressor; lacI; The lac repressor binds to the lac operator to inhibit transcription in E. coli. This inhibition can be relieved by adding lactose or isopropyl-β-D-thiogalactopyranoside (IPTG).
   6343..6931    -  rep_origin     ori: high-copy-number ColE1/pMB1/pBR322/pUC origin of replication
   7102..7962    -  CDS            AmpR: β-lactamase; bla; confers resistance to ampicillin, carbenicillin, and related antibiotics
   7963..8067    -  promoter       AmpR promoter: bla
