[The description below was written by a language model from this plasmid's Addgene catalogue record and pLannotate feature annotations shown in this document.]
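Description:
pcDNA3.1 LIC 6A FLAG-TEV-DPP9S S730A is an 8.1 kb mammalian expression plasmid built on the pcDNA3.1 LIC 6A backbone, a ligation-independent-cloning derivative of pcDNA3.1. It is maintained in E. coli as a high-copy plasmid through a ColE1/pUC-type origin and selected with ampicillin via the β-lactamase gene and its native promoter. An f1 origin is also present. For mammalian cells, the backbone carries an SV40 early promoter driving the neomycin/kanamycin phosphotransferase gene followed by an SV40 polyadenylation signal, the standard arrangement for G418 selection of stable transfectants. Small annotated fragments (lac promoter/operator, lacI, ble, bom, a short HIV-1 LTR match) appear to be backbone remnants or short similarity hits rather than functional modules.

The expression cassette consists of the human cytomegalovirus immediate-early enhancer and promoter, the coding sequence, and the bovine growth hormone polyadenylation signal. T7 and SP6 promoters flank the insert. The open reading frame encodes the short isoform of human dipeptidyl peptidase 9 (DPP9S), preceded by a backbone-supplied N-terminal FLAG epitope and a TEV protease cleavage site. This allows anti-FLAG detection or affinity capture and subsequent removal of the tag. The FLAG tag is listed in the catalogue entry but is not separately annotated in the feature table, which marks only the TEV site just upstream of DPP9. The insert carries the S730A substitution, which the depositor describes as catalytically dead. DPP9 is a serine dipeptidyl peptidase that restrains NLRP1 and CARD8 inflammasome activation, so the construct suits experiments that separate the enzyme's catalytic activity from its binding or scaffolding roles, typically alongside the wild-type protein.
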