Addgene plasmid #166801: pcDNA3.1 LIC 6A FLAG-TEV-DPP9S S730A
Purpose: Mammalian cell expression vector for FLAG-tagged DPP9S. The S730A mutant is catalytically dead.
Depositing lab: Hao Wu. Depositing organization: Boston Children's Hospital. Publication: DPP9 sequesters the C terminus of NLRP1 to repress inflammasome activation. Hollingsworth LR, Sharif H, Griswold AR, Fontana P, Mintseris J, Dagbay KB, Paulo JA, Gygi SP, Bachovchin DA, Wu H. Nature. 2021 Mar 17. pii: 10.1038/s41586-021-03350-4. doi: 10.1038/s41586-021-03350-4. PubMed 33731932.
Backbone
  Vector backbone: pcDNA3.1 LIC 6A
  Vector type: Mammalian Expression
Growth in bacteria
  Bacterial resistance: Ampicillin, 100 μg/mL
  Growth temperature: 37°C
  Growth strain: DH5alpha
  Copy number: High Copy
Gene/Insert
  Gene/Insert name: DPP9 (alt name: DPP9S)
  Species: H. sapiens (human)
  Mutation: S730A
  Entrez Gene: DPP9 (a.k.a. DP9, DPLP9, DPP IX, DPRP-2, DPRP2, HATIS, IMD111)
  Promoter: CMV
  Tag / fusion protein: FLAG-TEV (N terminal on backbone)
  Cloning method: Ligation Independent Cloning
  Sequencing primers: 5′ CMV F; 3′ BGHR
Terms and licenses: Academic/Nonprofit Terms; Industry Terms: Not Available to Industry
Depositor comments: Mammalian cell expression vector for FLAG-tagged DPP9S. The S730A mutant is catalytically dead.
How to cite: pcDNA3.1 LIC 6A FLAG-TEV-DPP9S S730A was a gift from Hao Wu (Addgene plasmid # 166801 ; http://n2t.net/addgene:166801 ; RRID:Addgene_166801)
