>Addgene plasmid #166801 | pcDNA3.1 LIC 6A FLAG-TEV-DPP9S S730A | depositor partial sequence | sequence record 323799 | Insert sequence
ATGGATATCGACTACAAGGACGATGACGACAAGGATTACGATATCCCAACGACCGAAAACCTGTATTTTC
AGGGCGCCATGGGATCCATGGCCACCACCGGGACCCCAACGGCCGACCGAGGCGACGCAGCCGCCACAGA
TGACCCGGCCGCCCGCTTCCAGGTGCAGAAGCACTCGTGGGACGGGCTCCGGAGCATCATCCACGGCAGC
CGCAAGTACTCGGGCCTCATTGTCAACAAGGCGCCCCACGACTTCCAGTTTGTGCAGAAGACGGATGAGT
CTGGGCCCCACTCCCACCGCCTCTACTACCTGGGAATGCCATATGGCAGCCGAGAGAACTCCCTCCTCTA
CTCTGAGATTCCCAAGAAGGTCCGGAAAGAGGCTCTGCTGCTCCTGTCCTGGAAGCAGATGCTGGATCAT
TTCCAGGCCACGCCCCACCATGGGGTCTACTCTCGGGAGGAGGAGCTGCTGAGGGAGCGGAAACGCCTGG
GGGTCTTCGGCATCACCTCCTACGACTTCCACAGCGAGAGTGGCCTCTTCCTCTTCCAGGCCAGCAACAG
CCTCTTCCACTGCCGCGACGGCGGCAAGAACGGCTTCATGGTGTCCCCTATGAAACCGCTGGAAATCAAG
ACCCAGTGCTCAGGGCCCCGGATGGACCCCAAAATCTGCCCTGCCGACCCTGCCTTCTTCTCCTTCATCA
ATAACAGCGACCTGTGGGTGGCCAACATCGAGACAGGCGAGGAGCGGCGGCTGACCTTCTGCCACCAAGG
TTTATCCAATGTCCTGGATGACCCCAAGTCTGCGGGTGTGGCCACCTTCGTCATACAGGAAGAGTTCGAC
CGCTTCACTGGGTACTGGTGGTGCCCCACAGCCTCCTGGGAAGGTTCAGAGGGCCTCAAGACGCTGCGAA
TCCTGTATGAGGAAGTCGATGAGTCCGAGGTGGAGGTCATTCACGTCCCCTCTCCTGCGCTAGAAGAAAG
GAAGACGGACTCGTATCGGTACCCCAGGACAGGCAGCAAGAATCCCAAGATTGCCTTGAAACTGGCTGAG
TTCCAGACTGACAGCCAGGGCAAGATCGTCTCGACCCAGGAGAAGGAGCTGGTGCAGCCCTTCAGCTCGC
TGTTCCCGAAGGTGGAGTACATCGCCAGGGCCGGGTGGACCCGGGATGGCAAATACGCCTGGGCCATGTT
CCTGGACCGGCCCCAGCAGTGGCTCCAGCTCGTCCTCCTCCCCCCGGCCCTGTTCATCCCGAGCACAGAG
AATGAGGAGCAGCGGCTAGCCTCTGCCAGAGCTGTCCCCAGGAATGTCCAGCCGTATGTGGTGTACGAGG
AGGTCACCAACGTCTGGATCAATGTTCATGACATCTTCTATCCCTTCCCCCAATCAGAGGGAGAGGACGA
GCTCTGCTTTCTCCGCGCCAATGAATGCAAGACCGGCTTCTGCCATTTGTACAAAGTCACCGCCGTTTTA
AAATCCCAGGGCTACGATTGGAGTGAGCCCTTCAGCCCCGGGGAAGATGAATTTAAGTGCCCCATTAAGG
AAGAGATTGCTCTGACCAGCGGTGAATGGGAGGTTTTGGCGAGGCACGGCTCCAAGATCTGGGTCAATGA
GGAGACCAAGCTGGTGTACTTCCAGGGCACCAAGGACACGCCGCTGGAGCACCACCTCTACGTGGTCAGC
TATGAGGCGGCCGGCGAGATCGTACGCCTCACCACGCCCGGCTTCTCCCATAGCTGCTCCATGAGCCAGA
ACTTCGACATGTTCGTCAGCCACTACAGCAGCGTGAGCACGCCGCCCTGCGTGCACGTCTACAAGCTGAG
CGGCCCCGACGACGACCCCCTGCACAAGCAGCCCCGCTTCTGGGCTAGCATGATGGAGGCAGCCAGCTGC
CCCCCGGATTATGTTCCTCCAGAGATCTTCCATTTCCACACGCGCTCGGATGTGCGGCTCTACGGCATGA
TCTACAAGCCCCACGCCTTGCAGCCAGGGAAGAAGCACCCCACCGTCCTCTTTGTATATGGAGGCCCCCA
GGTGCAGCTGGTGAATAACTCCTTCAAAGGCATCAAGTACTTGCGGCTCAACACACTGGCCTCCCTGGGC
TACGCCGTGGTTGTGATTGACGGCAGGGGCTCCTGTCAGCGAGGGCTTCGGTTCGAAGGGGCCCTGAAAA
ACCAAATGGGCCAGGTGGAGATCGAGGACCAGGTGGAGGGCCTGCAGTTCGTGGCCGAGAAGTATGGCTT
CATCGACCTGAGCCGAGTTGCCATCCATGGCTGGGCCTACGGGGGCTTCCTCTCGCTCATGGGGCTAATC
CACAAGCCCCAGGTGTTCAAGGTGGCCATCGCGGGTGCCCCGGTCACCGTCTGGATGGCCTACGACACAG
GGTACACTGAGCGCTACATGGACGTCCCTGAGAACAACCAGCACGGCTATGAGGCGGGTTCCGTGGCCCT
GCACGTGGAGAAGCTGCCCAATGAGCCCAACCGCTTGCTTATCCTCCACGGCTTCCTGGACGAAAACGTG
CACTTTTTCCACACAAACTTCCTCGTCTCCCAACTGATCCGAGCAGGGAAACCTTACCAGCTCCAGATCT
ACCCCAACGAGAGACACAGTATTCGCTGCCCCGAGTCGGGCGAGCACTATGAAGTCACGTTGCTGCACTT
TCTACAGGAATACCTCTAG
